>Addgene plasmid #142268 | TFORF0468 | addgene full sequence | sequence record 395758 | Addgene NGS Result
TTAATGTAGTCTTATGCAATACTCTTGTAGTCTTGCAACATGGTAACGATGAGTTAGCAACATGCCTTAC
AAGGAGAGAAAAAGCACCGTGCATGCCGATTGGTGGAAGTAAGGTGGTACGATCGTGCCTTATTAGGAAG
GCAACAGACGGGTCTGACATGGATTGGACGAACCACTGAATTGCCGCATTGCAGAGATATTGTATTTAAG
TGCCTAGCTCGATACATAAACGGGTCTCTCTGGTTAGACCAGATCTGAGCCTGGGAGCTCTCTGGCTAAC
TAGGGAACCCACTGCTTAAGCCTCAATAAAGCTTGCCTTGAGTGCTTCAAGTAGTGTGTGCCCGTCTGTT
GTGTGACTCTGGTAACTAGAGATCCCTCAGACCCTTTTAGTCAGTGTGGAAAATCTCTAGCAGTGGCGCC
CGAACAGGGACTTGAAAGCGAAAGGGAAACCAGAGGAGCTCTCTCGACGCAGGACTCGGCTTGCTGAAGC
GCGCACGGCAAGAGGCGAGGGGCGGCGACTGGTGAGTACGCCAAAAATTTTGACTAGCGGAGGCTAGAAG
GAGAGAGATGGGTGCGAGAGCGTCAGTATTAAGCGGGGGAGAATTAGATCGCGATGGGAAAAAATTCGGT
TAAGGCCAGGGGGAAAGAAAAAATATAAATTAAAACATATAGTATGGGCAAGCAGGGAGCTAGAACGATT
CGCAGTTAATCCTGGCCTGTTAGAAACATCAGAAGGCTGTAGACAAATACTGGGACAGCTACAACCATCC
CTTCAGACAGGATCAGAAGAACTTAGATCATTATATAATACAGTAGCAACCCTCTATTGTGTGCATCAAA
GGATAGAGATAAAAGACACCAAGGAAGCTTTAGACAAGATAGAGGAAGAGCAAAACAAAAGTAAGACCAC
CGCACAGCAAGCGGCCGCTGATCTTCAGACCTGGAGGAGGAGATATGAGGGACAATTGGAGAAGTGAATT
ATATAAATATAAAGTAGTAAAAATTGAACCATTAGGAGTAGCACCCACCAAGGCAAAGAGAAGAGTGGTG
CAGAGAGAAAAAAGAGCAGTGGGAATAGGAGCTTTGTTCCTTGGGTTCTTGGGAGCAGCAGGAAGCACTA
TGGGCGCAGCGTCAATGACGCTGACGGTACAGGCCAGACAATTATTGTCTGGTATAGTGCAGCAGCAGAA
CAATTTGCTGAGGGCTATTGAGGCGCAACAGCATCTGTTGCAACTCACAGTCTGGGGCATCAAGCAGCTC
CAGGCAAGAATCCTGGCTGTGGAAAGATACCTAAAGGATCAACAGCTCCTGGGGATTTGGGGTTGCTCTG
GAAAACTCATTTGCACCACTGCTGTGCCTTGGAATGCTAGTTGGAGTAATAAATCTCTGGAACAGATTTG
GAATCACACGACCTGGATGGAGTGGGACAGAGAAATTAACAATTACACAAGCTTAATACACTCCTTAATT
GAAGAATCGCAAAACCAGCAAGAAAAGAATGAACAAGAATTATTGGAATTAGATAAATGGGCAAGTTTGT
GGAATTGGTTTAACATAACAAATTGGCTGTGGTATATAAAATTATTCATAATGATAGTAGGAGGCTTGGT
AGGTTTAAGAATAGTTTTTGCTGTACTTTCTATAGTGAATAGAGTTAGGCAGGGATATTCACCATTATCG
TTTCAGACCCACCTCCCAACCCCGAGGGGACCCATGCATTGCATCTCAATTAGTCAGCAACCAGGTGTGG
AAAGTCCCCAGGCTCCCCAGCAGGCAGAAGTATGCAAAGCATGCGTCTCAATTAGTCAGCAACCATAGTC
CCGCCCCTAACTCCGCCCATCCCGCCCCTAACTCCGCCCAGTTCCGCCCATTCTCCGCCCCATGGCTGAC
TAATTTTTTTTATTTATGCAGAGGCCGAGGCCGCCTCGGCCTCTGAGCTATTCCAGAAGTAGTGAGGAGG
CTTTTTTGGAGGCCTAGGCTTTTGCAAAAAGCTTTCTAGAGGTACCACCGGAGCTTACCATGACCGAGTA
CAAGCCCACGGTGCGCCTCGCCACCCGCGACGACGTCCCCAGGGCCGTACGCACCCTCGCCGCCGCGTTC
GCCGACTACCCCGCCACGCGCCACACCGTCGATCCGGACCGCCACATCGAGCGGGTCACCGAGCTGCAAG
AACTCTTCCTCACGCGCGTCGGGCTCGACATCGGCAAGGTGTGGGTCGCGGACGACGGCGCCGCCGTGGC
GGTCTGGACCACGCCGGAGAGCGTCGAAGCGGGGGCGGTGTTCGCCGAGATCGGCCCGCGCATGGCCGAG
TTGAGCGGTTCCCGGCTGGCCGCGCAGCAACAGATGGAAGGCCTCCTGGCGCCGCACCGGCCCAAGGAGC
CCGCGTGGTTCCTGGCCACCGTCGGCGTCTCGCCCGACCACCAGGGCAAGGGTCTGGGCAGCGCCGTCGT
GCTCCCCGGAGTGGAGGCGGCCGAGCGCGCCGGGGTGCCCGCCTTCCTGGAGACCTCCGCGCCCCGCAAC
CTCCCCTTCTACGAGCGGCTCGGCTTCACCGTCACCGCCGACGTCGAGGTGCCCGAAGGACCGCGCACCT
GGTGCATGACCCGCAAGCCCGGTGCCAGTTAACGAATTCTAGATCTTGAGACAAATGGCAGTATTCATCC
ACAATTTTAAAAGAAAAGGGGGGATTGGGGGGTACAGTGCAGGGGAAAGAATAGTAGACATAATAGCAAC
AGACATACAAACTAAAGAATTACAAAAACAAATTACAAAAATTCAAAATTTTCGGGTTTATTACAGGGAC
AGCAGAGATCCACTTTGGCGCCGGCTCGAGGCCTGCAGGTGCAAAGATGGATAAAGTTTTAAACAGAGAG
GAATCTTTGCAGCTAATGGACCTTCTAGGTCTTGAAAGGAGTGGGAATTGGCTCCGGTGCCCGTCAGTGG
GCAGAGCGCACATCGCCCACAGTCCCCGAGAAGTTGGGGGGAGGGGTCGGCAATTGAACCGGTGCCTAGA
GAAGGTGGCGCGGGGTAAACTGGGAAAGTGATGTCGTGTACTGGCTCCGCCTTTTTCCCGAGGGTGGGGG
AGAACCGTATATAAGTGCAGTAGTCGCCGTGAACGTTCTTTTTCGCAACGGGTTTGCCGCCAGAACACAG
GTAAGTGCCGTGTGTGGTTCCCGCGGGCCTGGCCTCTTTACGGGTTATGGCCCTTGCGTGCCTTGAATTA
CTTCCACCTGGCTGCAGTACGTGATTCTTGATCCCGAGCTTCGGGTTGGAAGTGGGTGGGAGAGTTCGAG
GCCTTGCGCTTAAGGAGCCCCTTCGCCTCGTGCTTGAGTTGAGGCCTGGCCTGGGCGCTGGGGCCGCCGC
GTGCGAATCTGGTGGCACCTTCGCGCCTGTCTCGCTGCTTTCGATAAGTCTCTAGCCATTTAAAATTTTT
GATGACCTGCTGCGACGCTTTTTTTCTGGCAAGATAGTCTTGTAAATGCGGGCCAAGATCTGCACACTGG
TATTTCGGTTTTTGGGGCCGCGGGCGGCGACGGGGCCCGTGCGTCCCAGCGCACATGTTCGGCGAGGCGG
GGCCTGCGAGCGCGGCCACCGAGAATCGGACGGGGGTAGTCTCAAGCTGGCCGGCCTGCTCTGGTGCCTG
GCCTCGCGCCGCCGTGTATCGCCCCGCCCTGGGCGGCAAGGCTGGCCCGGTCGGCACCAGTTGCGTGAGC
GGAAAGATGGCCGCTTCCCGGCCCTGCTGCAGGGAGCTCAAAATGGAGGACGCGGCGCTCGGGAGAGCGG
GCGGGTGAGTCACCCACACAAAGGAAAAGGGCCTTTCCGTCCTCAGCCGTCGCTTCATGTGACTCCACGG
AGTACCGGGCGCCGTCCAGGCACCTCGATTAGTTCTCGAGCTTTTGGAGTACGTCGTCTTTAGGTTGGGG
GGAGGGGTTTTATGCGATGGAGTTTCCCCACACTGAGTGGGTGGAGACTGAAGTTAGGCCAGCTTGGCAC
TTGATGTAATTCTCCTTGGAATTTGCCCTTTTTGAGTTTGGATCTTGGTTCATTCTCAAGCCTCAGACAG
TGGTTCAAAGTTTTTTTCTTCCATTTCAGGTGTCGTGAGGCTAGCACCGCCACCATGCCGCGAAGGAAGA
GGAATGCAGGCAGTAGTTCAGATGGAACCGAAGATTCCGATTTTTCTACAGATCTCGAGCACACAGACAG
TTCAGAAAGTGATGGCACATCCCGACGATCTGCTCGAGTCACCCGCTCCTCAGCCAGGCTAAGCCAGAGT
TCTCAAGGACACCTTACAGGAAAACATGAGAGACATTTCTCCATCTCAGGATGCCCACTGTATCATAACC
TCTCAGCTGACGAATGCAAGGCACCAACGGAGAGACAGCTTCGATATAAGGAAAAAGTGGCTGAACTCAG
GAAGAAAAGAAATTCTGGACTGAGCAAAGAACAGAAAGAGAAATATATGGAACACAGACAGACCTATGGG
AACACACGGGAACCTCTTTTAGAAAACCTGACAAGCGAGTATGACTTGGATCTTTTCCGAAGAGCACAAG
CCCGGGCTTCAGAGGATTTGGAGAAGTTAAGGCTGCAAGGCCAAATCACAGAGGGAAGCAACATGATTAA
AACAATTGCTTTTGGCCGCTATGAGCTTGATACCTGGTATCATTCTCCATATCCTGAAGAATATGCACGG
CTGGGACGTCTCTATATGTGTGAATTCTGTTTAAAATATATGAAGAGCCAAACGATACTCCGCCGGCACA
TGGCCAAATGTGTGTGGAAACACCCACCTGGTGATGAGATATATCGCAAAGGTTCAATCTCTGTGTTTGA
AGTGGATGGCAAGAAAAACAAGATCTACTGCCAAAACCTGTGCCTGTTGGCCAAACTTTTTCTGGACCAC
AAGACATTATATTATGATGTGGAGCCCTTCCTGTTCTATGTTATGACAGAGGCGGACAACACTGGCTGTC
ACCTGATTGGATATTTTTCTAAGGAAAAGAATTCATTCCTCAACTACAACGTCTCCTGTATCCTTACTAT
GCCTCAGTACATGAGACAGGGCTATGGCAAGATGCTTATTGATTTCAGTTATTTGCTTTCCAAAGTCGAA
GAAAAAGTTGGCTCCCCAGAACGTCCACTCTCAGATCTGGGGCTTATAAGCTATCGCAGTTACTGGAAAG
AAGTACTTCTCCGCTACCTGCATAATTTTCAAGGCAAAGAGATTTCTATCAAAGAAATCAGTCAGGAGAC
GGCTGTGAATCCTGTGGACATTGTCAGCACTCTGCAAGCCCTTCAGATGCTCAAATACTGGAAGGGAAAA
CACCTAGTTTTAAAGAGACAGGACCTGATTGATGAGTGGATAGCCAAAGAGGCCAAAAGGTCCAACTCCA
ATAAAACCATGGATCCCAGCTGCTTAAAATGGACCCCTCCCAAGGGCACTTAGTAATGAACTAGTCCGTA
ACTTGAAAGTATTTCGATTTCTTGGCTTTATATATCTTGTGGAAAGGACGATCCTCTTCGTGTCGTATCC
CAAGAACGCGTTAAGTCGACAATCAACCTCTGGATTACAAAATTTGTGAAAGATTGACTGGTATTCTTAA
CTATGTTGCTCCTTTTACGCTATGTGGATACGCTGCTTTAATGCCTTTGTATCATGCTATTGCTTCCCGT
ATGGCTTTCATTTTCTCCTCCTTGTATAAATCCTGGTTGCTGTCTCTTTATGAGGAGTTGTGGCCCGTTG
TCAGGCAACGTGGCGTGGTGTGCACTGTGTTTGCTGACGCAACCCCCACTGGTTGGGGCATTGCCACCAC
CTGTCAGCTCCTTTCCGGGACTTTCGCTTTCCCCCTCCCTATTGCCACGGCGGAACTCATCGCCGCCTGC
CTTGCCCGCTGCTGGACAGGGGCTCGGCTGTTGGGCACTGACAATTCCGTGGTGTTGTCGGGGAAATCAT
CGTCCTTTCCTTGGCTGCTCGCCTGTGTTGCCACCTGGATTCTGCGCGGGACGTCCTTCTGCTACGTCCC
TTCGGCCCTCAATCCAGCGGACCTTCCTTCCCGCGGCCTGCTGCCGGCTCTGCGGCCTCTTCCGCGTCTT
CGCCTTCGCCCTCAGACGAGTCGGATCTCCCTTTGGGCCGCCTCCCCGCGTCGACTTTAAGACCAATGAC
TTACAAGGCAGCTGTAGATCTTAGCCACTTTTTAAAAGAAAAGGGGGGACTGGAAGGGCTAATTCACTCC
CAACGAAGACAAGATCTGCTTTTTGCTTGTACTGGGTCTCTCTGGTTAGACCAGATCTGAGCCTGGGAGC
TCTCTGGCTAACTAGGGAACCCACTGCTTAAGCCTCAATAAAGCTTGCCTTGAGTGCTTCAAGTAGTGTG
TGCCCGTCTGTTGTGTGACTCTGGTAACTAGAGATCCCTCAGACCCTTTTAGTCAGTGTGGAAAATCTCT
AGCAGTACGTATAGTAGTTCATGTCATCTTATTATTCAGTATTTATAACTTGCAAAGAAATGAATATCAG
AGAGTGAGAGGAACTTGTTTATTGCAGCTTATAATGGTTACAAATAAAGCAATAGCATCACAAATTTCAC
AAATAAAGCATTTTTTTCACTGCATTCTAGTTGTGGTTTGTCCAAACTCATCAATGTATCTTATCATGTC
TGGCTCTAGCTATCCCGCCCCTAACTCCGCCCATCCCGCCCCTAACTCCGCCCAGTTCCGCCCATTCTCC
GCCCCATGGCTGACTAATTTTTTTTATTTATGCAGAGGCCGAGGCCGCCTCGGCCTCTGAGCTATTCCAG
AAGTAGTGAGGAGGCTTTTTTGGAGGCCTAGGGACGTACCCAATTCGCCCTATAGTGAGTCGTATTACGC
GCGCTCACTGGCCGTCGTTTTACAACGTCGTGACTGGGAAAACCCTGGCGTTACCCAACTTAATCGCCTT
GCAGCACATCCCCCTTTCGCCAGCTGGCGTAATAGCGAAGAGGCCCGCACCGATCGCCCTTCCCAACAGT
TGCGCAGCCTGAATGGCGAATGGG
[124 nt withheld, positions 7025-7148]
C
[91 nt withheld, positions 7150-7240]
A
[49 nt withheld, positions 7242-7290]
CCTTTGACGTTGGAGTCCACGTTCTTT
[37 nt withheld, positions 7318-7354]
ACCCTATCTCGGTCTATTCTTTTGATTTATAAGGGATTTTGCCGATTTCGGCCTATTGGTTAAAAAATGA
GCTGATTTAACAAAAATTTAACGCGAATTTTAACAAAATATTAACGCTTACAATTTAGGTGGCACTTTTC
GGGGAAATGTGCGCGGAACCCCTATTTGTTTATTTTTCTAAATACATTCAAATATGTATCCGCTCATGAG
ACAATAACCCTGATAAATGCTTCAATAATATTGAAAAAGGAAGAGTATGAGTATTCAACATTTCCGTGTC
GCCCTTATTCCCTTTTTTGCGGCATTTTGCCTTCCTGTTTTTGCTCACCCAGAAACGCTGGTGAAAGTAA
AAGATGCTGAAGATCAGTTGGGTGCACGAGTGGGTTACATCGAACTGGATCTCAACAGCGGTAAGATCCT
TGAGAGTTTTCGCCCCGAAGAACGTTTTCCAATGATGAGCACTTTTAAAGTTCTGCTATGTGGCGCGGTA
TTATCCCGTATTGACGCCGGGCAAGAGCAACTCGGTCGCCGCATACACTATTCTCAGAATGACTTGGTTG
AGTACTCACCAGTCACAGAAAAGCATCTTACGGATGGCATGACAGTAAGAGAATTATGCAGTGCTGCCAT
AACCATGAGTGATAACACTGCGGCCAACTTACTTCTGACAACGATCGGAGGACCGAAGGAGCTAACCGCT
TTTTTGCACAACATGGGGGATCATGTAACTCGCCTTGATCGTTGGGAACCGGAGCTGAATGAAGCCATAC
CAAACGACGAGCGTGACACCACGATGCCTGTAGCAATGGCAACAACGTTGCGCAAACTATTAACTGGCGA
ACTACTTACTCTAGCTTCCCGGCAACAATTAATAGACTGGATGGAGGCGGATAAAGTTGCAGGACCACTT
CTGCGCTCGGCCCTTCCGGCTGGCTGGTTTATTGCTGATAAATCTGGAGCCGGTGAGCGTGGGTCTCGCG
GTATCATTGCAGCACTGGGGCCAGATGGTAAGCCCTCCCGTATCGTAGTTATCTACACGACGGGGAGTCA
GGCAACTATGGATGAACGAAATAGACAGATCGCTGAGATAGGTGCCTCACTGATTAAGCATTGGTAACTG
TCAGACCAAGTTTACTCATATATACTTTAGATTGATTTAAAACTTCATTTTTAATTTAAAAGGATCTAGG
TGAAGATCCTTTTTGATAATCTCATGACCAAAATCCCTTAACGTGAGTTTTCGTTCCACTGAGCGTCAGA
CCCCGTAGAAAAGATCAAAGGATCTTCTTGAGATCCTTTTTTTCTGCGCGTAATCTGCTGCTTGCAAACA
AAAAAACCACCGCTACCAGCGGTGGTTTGTTTGCCGGATCAAGAGCTACCAACTCTTTTTCCGAAGGTAA
CTGGCTTCAGCAGAGCGCAGATACCAAATACTGTTCTTCTAGTGTAGCCGTAGTTAGGCCACCACTTCAA
GAACTCTGTAGCACCGCCTACATACCTCGCTCTGCTAATCCTGTTACCAGTGGCTGCTGCCAGTGGCGAT
AAGTCGTGTCTTACCGGGTTGGACTCAAGACGATAGTTACCGGATAAGGCGCAGCGGTCGGGCTGAACGG
GGGGTTCGTGCACACAGCCCAGCTTGGAGCGAACGACCTACACCGAACTGAGATACCTACAGCGTGAGCT
ATGAGAAAGCGCCACGCTTCCCGAAGGGAGAAAGGCGGACAGGTATCCGGTAAGCGGCAGGGTCGGAACA
GGAGAGCGCACGAGGGAGCTTCCAGGGGGAAACGCCTGGTATCTTTATAGTCCTGTCGGGTTTCGCCACC
TCTGACTTGAGCGTCGATTTTTGTGATGCTCGTCAGGGGGGCGGAGCCTATGGAAAAACGCCAGCAACGC
GGCCTTTTTACGGTTCCTGGCCTTTTGCTGGCCTTTTGCTCACATGTTCTTTCCTGCGTTATCCCCTGAT
TCTGTGGATAACCGTATTACCGCCTTTGAGTGAGCTGATACCGCTCGCCGCAGCCGAACGACCGAGCGCA
GCGAGTCAGTGAGCGAGGAAGCGGAAGAGCGCCCAATACGCAAACCGCCTCTCCCCGCGCGTTGGCCGAT
TCATTAATGCAGCTGGCACGACAGGTTTCCCGACTGGAAAGCGGGCAGTGAGCGCAACGCAATTAATGTG
AGTTAGCTCACTCATTAGGCACCCCAGGCTTTACACTTTATGCTTCCGGCTCGTATGTTGTGTGGAATTG
TGAGCGGATAACAATTTCACACAGGAAACAGCTATGACCATGATTACGCCAAGCGCGCAATTAACCCTCA
CTAAAGGGAACAAAAGCTGGAGCTGCAAGC
Features (pLannotate 1.2.2; 31 found; start..end, strand, type, name):
      5..231     +  promoter       RSV promoter: Rous sarcoma virus enhancer/promoter
    232..412     +  LTR            5' LTR (truncated): truncated 5' long terminal repeat (LTR) from HIV-1
    459..584     +  misc_feature   HIV-1 Ψ: packaging signal of human immunodeficiency virus type 1
    568..931     +  CDS            HIV-1 gag (fragment): gag protein from human immunodeficiency virus 1; gag
   1077..1310    +  misc_feature   RRE: The Rev response element (RRE) of HIV-1 allows for Rev-dependent mRNA export from the nucleus to the cytoplasm.
   1687..1713    +  CDS            Rev (fragment): human immunodeficiency virus 1 (HIV-1) Rev protein; rev; enhances nuclear export of unspliced and incompletely spliced viral mRNAs
   1720..1743    +  promoter       SV40 promoter (fragment): SV40 early promoter
   1744..1815    +  promoter       SV40 promoter (fragment): SV40 enhancer and early promoter
   1839..1974    +  rep_origin     SV40 ori: SV40 origin of replication
   2020..2616    +  CDS            PuroR (fragment): puromycin N-acetyltransferase; pac from Streptomyces; confers resistance to puromycin
   2665..2782    +  misc_feature   cPPT/CTS: central polypurine tract and central termination sequence of HIV-1
   2847..2913    +  CDS            small t antigen (fragment): SV40 (simian virus 40) small t antigen
   2920..4098    +  promoter       EF-1α promoter: strong constitutive promoter for human elongation factor EF-1α
   4115..5440    +  CDS            KAT7 (fragment): KAT7_HUMAN - Also known as HBO1 From Homo sapiens (Human).
   5456..5509    +  promoter       U6 promoter (fragment): RNA polymerase III promoter for human U6 snRNA
   5551..6139    +  misc_feature   WPRE: woodchuck hepatitis virus posttranscriptional regulatory element
   6190..6209    +  misc_feature   cPPT/CTS (fragment): central polypurine tract and central termination sequence of HIV-1
   6211..6444    +  LTR            3' LTR (ΔU3): self-inactivating 3' long terminal repeat (LTR) from HIV-1
   6522..6643    +  polyA_signal   SV40 poly(A) signal: SV40 polyadenylation signal
   6683..6818    +  rep_origin     SV40 ori: SV40 origin of replication
   6839..6857    -  promoter       T7 promoter: promoter for bacteriophage T7 RNA polymerase
   6865..7020    +  CDS            lacZα (fragment): LacZα fragment of β-galactosidase; lacZ fragment
   7025..7453    +  rep_origin     f1 ori (sequence partly withheld): f1 bacteriophage origin of replication; arrow indicates direction of (+) strand synthesis
   7506..7610    +  promoter       AmpR promoter: bla
   7611..8471    +  CDS            AmpR: β-lactamase; bla; confers resistance to ampicillin, carbenicillin, and related antibiotics
   8642..9230    +  rep_origin     ori: high-copy-number ColE1/pMB1/pBR322/pUC origin of replication
   9413..9505    +  CDS            lacI (fragment): lac repressor; lacI; The lac repressor binds to the lac operator to inhibit transcription in E. coli. This inhibition can be relieved by adding lactose or isopropyl-β-D-thiogalactopyranoside (IPTG).
   9518..9539    +  protein_bind   CAP binding site: CAP binding activates transcription in the presence of cAMP. E. coli catabolite activator protein
   9554..9584    +  promoter       lac promoter: promoter for the E. coli lac operon
   9592..9608    +  protein_bind   lac operator: The lac repressor binds to the lac operator to inhibit transcription in E. coli. This inhibition can be relieved by adding lactose or isopropyl-β-D-thiogalactopyranoside (IPTG). lac repressor encoded by lacI
   9653..9671    +  promoter       T3 promoter: promoter for bacteriophage T3 RNA polymerase
