[The description below was written by a language model from this plasmid's Addgene catalogue record and pLannotate feature annotations shown in this document.]
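Description:
TFORF0468 is a third-generation-style, self-inactivating lentiviral expression plasmid built on the pLX_TRC317 backbone, carrying the human KAT7 open reading frame (also known as HBO1 or MYST2) as one member of a barcoded transcription factor ORF collection. It is propagated in E. coli through a high-copy ColE1/pUC-type origin with ampicillin resistance (AmpR); an f1 origin and remnants of a lac/lacZα cloning region with T7 and T3 promoters are also present in the bacterial backbone. The depositor notes that the plasmid may recombine, as is common for LTR-containing vectors.

The viral portion begins with an RSV promoter fused to a truncated HIV-1 5' LTR, which drives Tat-independent production of genomic RNA in packaging cells. This is followed by the Ψ packaging signal with a partial gag sequence and the Rev response element, which allows nuclear export of the unspliced genome. Within the transfer cassette, an SV40 early promoter/origin region drives the puromycin N-acetyltransferase gene for selection of transduced mammalian cells. A cPPT/CTS element follows, and then the strong constitutive EF-1α promoter drives the KAT7 ORF, listed as about 1.4 kb and corresponding to a specific transcript isoform, synthesized commercially. A WPRE downstream enhances transcript expression, and the ΔU3 3' LTR inactivates the integrated provirus's LTR promoter activity; an SV40 polyadenylation signal lies beyond it.

The record states that each ORF in the collection is paired with a unique 24-bp barcode, though the feature table does not annotate it. The barcode allows the overexpressed factor to be identified by sequencing in pooled screens, such as those for factors that direct cell differentiation.
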