Addgene plasmid #142268: TFORF0468
Purpose: Lentiviral vector for overexpressing transcription factor ORFs with unique 24-bp barcodes. Barcodes facilitate identification of transcription factors in pooled screens.
Depositing lab: Feng Zhang. Depositing organization: Broad Institute. Publication: A transcription factor atlas of directed differentiation. Joung J, Ma S, Tay T, Geiger-Schuller KR, Kirchgatterer PC, Verdine VK, Guo B, Arias-Garcia MA, Allen WE, Singh A, Kuksenko O, Abudayyeh OO, Gootenberg JS, Fu Z, Macrae RK, Buenrostro JD, Regev A, Zhang F. Cell. 2023 Jan 5;186(1):209-229.e26. doi: 10.1016/j.cell.2022.11.026. PubMed 36608654.
Backbone
  Vector backbone: pLX_TRC317
  Backbone manufacturer: Broad Institute Genetic Perturbation Platform
  Backbone size w/o insert (bp): 8264
  Vector type: Mammalian Expression, Lentiviral
  Selectable markers: Puromycin
Growth in bacteria
  Bacterial resistance: Ampicillin, 100 μg/mL
  Growth temperature: 37°C
  Growth strain: NEB Stable
  Copy number: High Copy
Gene/Insert
  Gene/Insert name: KAT7
  Species: H. sapiens (human)
  Insert size (bp): 1430
  Entrez Gene: KAT7 (a.k.a. HBO1, HBOA, MYST2, ZC2HC7)
  Promoter: EF1a
  Cloning method: Unknown
  Sequencing primers: 5′ GGGTGGAGACTGAAGTTAGGCCAG; 3′ CACATAGCGTAAAAGGAGCAACATAG
Terms and licenses: Academic/Nonprofit Terms; Industry Terms: Not Available to Industry
Depositor comments: NM_001199158,ENST00000510819 . The transcription factor ORF portion of this plasmid was synthesized by Genewiz. Please test multiple small colonies in case of plasmid recombination. To make this collection available in a timely manner, a portion of this collection was not fully sequenced by Addgene. If an Addgene verified full plasmid sequence is not available, please contact us prior to placing an order to request the full sequence.
How to cite: TFORF0468 was a gift from Feng Zhang (Addgene plasmid # 142268 ; http://n2t.net/addgene:142268 ; RRID:Addgene_142268)
