>Addgene plasmid #142268 | TFORF0468 | depositor partial sequence | sequence record 278942 | Insert
ACCGCCACCATGCCGCGAAGGAAGAGGAATGCAGGCAGTAGTTCAGATGGAACCGAAGATTCCGATTTTT
CTACAGATCTCGAGCACACAGACAGTTCAGAAAGTGATGGCACATCCCGACGATCTGCTCGAGTCACCCG
CTCCTCAGCCAGGCTAAGCCAGAGTTCTCAAGGACACCTTACAGGAAAACATGAGAGACATTTCTCCATC
TCAGGATGCCCACTGTATCATAACCTCTCAGCTGACGAATGCAAGGCACCAACGGAGAGACAGCTTCGAT
ATAAGGAAAAAGTGGCTGAACTCAGGAAGAAAAGAAATTCTGGACTGAGCAAAGAACAGAAAGAGAAATA
TATGGAACACAGACAGACCTATGGGAACACACGGGAACCTCTTTTAGAAAACCTGACAAGCGAGTATGAC
TTGGATCTTTTCCGAAGAGCACAAGCCCGGGCTTCAGAGGATTTGGAGAAGTTAAGGCTGCAAGGCCAAA
TCACAGAGGGAAGCAACATGATTAAAACAATTGCTTTTGGCCGCTATGAGCTTGATACCTGGTATCATTC
TCCATATCCTGAAGAATATGCACGGCTGGGACGTCTCTATATGTGTGAATTCTGTTTAAAATATATGAAG
AGCCAAACGATACTCCGCCGGCACATGGCCAAATGTGTGTGGAAACACCCACCTGGTGATGAGATATATC
GCAAAGGTTCAATCTCTGTGTTTGAAGTGGATGGCAAGAAAAACAAGATCTACTGCCAAAACCTGTGCCT
GTTGGCCAAACTTTTTCTGGACCACAAGACATTATATTATGATGTGGAGCCCTTCCTGTTCTATGTTATG
ACAGAGGCGGACAACACTGGCTGTCACCTGATTGGATATTTTTCTAAGGAAAAGAATTCATTCCTCAACT
ACAACGTCTCCTGTATCCTTACTATGCCTCAGTACATGAGACAGGGCTATGGCAAGATGCTTATTGATTT
CAGTTATTTGCTTTCCAAAGTCGAAGAAAAAGTTGGCTCCCCAGAACGTCCACTCTCAGATCTGGGGCTT
ATAAGCTATCGCAGTTACTGGAAAGAAGTACTTCTCCGCTACCTGCATAATTTTCAAGGCAAAGAGATTT
CTATCAAAGAAATCAGTCAGGAGACGGCTGTGAATCCTGTGGACATTGTCAGCACTCTGCAAGCCCTTCA
GATGCTCAAATACTGGAAGGGAAAACACCTAGTTTTAAAGAGACAGGACCTGATTGATGAGTGGATAGCC
AAAGAGGCCAAAAGGTCCAACTCCAATAAAACCATGGATCCCAGCTGCTTAAAATGGACCCCTCCCAAGG
GCACTTAGTAATGAACTAGTCCGTAACTTGAAAGTATTTCGATTTCTTGGCTTTATATATCTTGTGGAAA
GGACGATCCTCTTCGTGTCGTATCCCAAGA
