>Addgene plasmid #142268 | TFORF0468 | depositor partial sequence | sequence record 278943 | Barcode
TCCTCTTCGTGTCGTATCCCAAGA
